Addgene plasmid #197018: His SUMO TEV E78K SPOP 1-374
Purpose: E. coli expression vector
Depositing lab: Tanja Mittag. Depositing organization: St. Jude Children's Research Hospital. Publication: Higher-order SPOP assembly reveals a basis for cancer mutant dysregulation. Cuneo MJ, O'Flynn BG, Lo YH, Sabri N, Mittag T. Mol Cell. 2023 Mar 2;83(5):731-745.e4. doi: 10.1016/j.molcel.2022.12.033. Epub 2023 Jan 23. PubMed 36693379.
Backbone
  Vector backbone: pEXP
  Vector type: Bacterial Expression
Growth in bacteria
  Bacterial resistance: Ampicillin, 100 μg/mL
  Growth temperature: 37°C
  Growth strain: DH5alpha
  Copy number: Low Copy
Gene/Insert
  Gene/Insert name: SPOP
  Species: M. musculus (mouse)
  Mutation: E78K
  Entrez Gene: Spop (a.k.a. Pcif1, TEF2)
  Tag / fusion protein: 6His-SUMO-TEV (N terminal on insert)
  Cloning method: Gateway Cloning
Terms and licenses: Academic/Nonprofit Terms; Industry Terms: Not Available to Industry
How to cite: His SUMO TEV E78K SPOP 1-374 was a gift from Tanja Mittag (Addgene plasmid # 197018 ; http://n2t.net/addgene:197018 ; RRID:Addgene_197018)
