[The description below was written by a language model from this plasmid's Addgene catalogue record and pLannotate feature annotations shown in this document.]
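Description:
His SUMO TEV E78K SPOP 1-374 is a bacterial expression plasmid of about 7.2 kb, built on a pEXP backbone by Gateway cloning, for producing a mutant SPOP protein in E. coli. It replicates from a ColE1/pMB1-family origin accompanied by the pBR322 bom region and the rop gene, which is consistent with the catalogue's low-copy designation. Selection is by ampicillin through the β-lactamase (AmpR) cassette. Several tetracycline-resistance fragments and a tet promoter are annotated, but these appear to be non-functional pBR322 remnants rather than a usable marker.

Expression is driven by a T7 promoter placed directly upstream of a lac operator and the T7 gene 10 ribosome binding site. A plasmid-borne lacI gene supplies repressor, so transcription needs a host providing T7 RNA polymerase and is inducible with IPTG. A T7 terminator closes the unit. The reading frame begins with a 6xHis tag (picked up in the annotation as a partial composite-tag match), followed by a thrombin site, yeast SMT3-derived SUMO, the attB1 Gateway scar, a TEV protease site and then the SPOP coding region spanning residues 1–374, which ends before attB2. The His tag allows affinity capture, SUMO typically aids solubility, and TEV cleavage releases SPOP from the fusion partner.

The catalogue lists the insert as mouse Spop carrying the E78K substitution, whereas the automated annotation matched it to the human SPOP entry, so the two sources differ on species. SPOP is the substrate adaptor of a CUL3-based E3 ubiquitin ligase. The associated publication concerns higher-order SPOP assembly and its dysregulation by cancer mutants, suggesting that this construct supplies recombinant mutant protein for such studies.
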