Features (pLannotate 1.2.2; 25 found; start..end, strand, type, name):
    593..670     -  promoter       lacI promoter: lacI
    678..957     -  CDS            TcR (fragment): tetracycline efflux protein; tet; confers resistance to tetracycline
    979..997     +  promoter       T7 promoter: promoter for bacteriophage T7 RNA polymerase
    998..1022    +  protein_bind   lac operator: The lac repressor binds to the lac operator to inhibit transcription in E. coli. This inhibition can be relieved by adding lactose or isopropyl-β-D-thiogalactopyranoside (IPTG). lac repressor encoded by lacI
   1037..1059    +  RBS            RBS: efficient ribosome binding site from bacteriophage T7 gene 10 (Olins and Rangwala, 1989)
   1079..1095    +  CDS            capTEV™ (fragment): composite tag for in vivo biotinylation, TEV protease cleavage, and 6xHis tagging
   1106..1123    +  CDS            thrombin site: thrombin recognition and cleavage site
   1130..1423    +  CDS            SUMO: cleavable ubiquitin-like protein tag; S. cerevisiae SMT3 (truncated)
   1430..1454    +  protein_bind   attB1: mutant version of attB; recombination site for the Gateway® BP reaction BP Clonase™
   1457..1477    +  CDS            TEV site: tobacco etch virus (TEV) protease recognition and cleavage site
   1481..2602    +  CDS            SPOP: SPOP_HUMAN - Experimental evidence at protein level: Swiss-Prot protein existence level 1. Component of a cullin-RING-based BCR (BTB-CUL3-RBX1) E3 ubiquitin-protein ligase complex that mediates the ubiquitination of target proteins, leading most often to their proteasomal degradation. In complex with CUL3, involved in ubiquitination and proteasomal degradation of BRMS1, DAXX, PDX1/IPF1, GLI2 and GLI3. In complex with CUL3, involved in ubiquitination of MACROH2A1 and BMI1; this does not lead to their proteasomal degradation. Inhibits transcriptional activation of PDX1/IPF1 targets, such as insu
   2607..2631    -  protein_bind   attB2: mutant version of attB; recombination site for the Gateway® BP reaction BP Clonase™
   2665..2714    +  CDS            SET1 (fragment): solubility-enhancement tag derived from T7 phage gene 10B
   2722..2769    +  terminator     T7 terminator: transcription terminator for bacteriophage T7 RNA polymerase
   2792..2896    -  CDS            TcR (fragment): tetracycline efflux protein; tet; confers resistance to tetracycline
   2944..2972    -  promoter       tet promoter: E. coli promoter for tetracycline efflux protein gene
   3085..3189    +  promoter       AmpR promoter: bla
   3190..4050    +  CDS            AmpR: β-lactamase; bla; confers resistance to ampicillin, carbenicillin, and related antibiotics
   4221..4809    +  rep_origin     ori: high-copy-number ColE1/pMB1/pBR322/pUC origin of replication
   4995..5134    -  misc_feature   bom: basis of mobility region from pBR322
   5236..5427    -  CDS            rop: Rop protein, which maintains plasmids at low copy number; rop
   5444..5824    +  CDS            YPB1_ECOLX: Protein predicted: Swiss-Prot protein existence level 4. From Escherichia coli.
   6066..6690    -  CDS            TcR (fragment): tetracycline efflux protein; tet; confers resistance to tetracycline
   6705..6726    -  protein_bind   CAP binding site: CAP binding activates transcription in the presence of cAMP. E. coli catabolite activator protein
   6739..592     -  CDS            lacI (across the origin): lac repressor; lacI; The lac repressor binds to the lac operator to inhibit transcription in E. coli. This inhibition can be relieved by adding lactose or isopropyl-β-D-thiogalactopyranoside (IPTG).
>Addgene plasmid #197018 | His SUMO TEV E78K SPOP 1-374 | addgene full sequence | sequence record 389539 | Addgene NGS Result
GACGCAGACGCGCCGAGACAGAACTTAATGGGCCCGCTAACAGCGCGATTTGCTGGTGACCCAATGCGAC
CAGATGCTCCACGCCCAGTCGCGTACCGTCTTCATGGGAGAAAATAATACTGTTGATGGGTGTCTGGTCA
GAGACATCAAGAAATAACGCCGGAACATTAGTGCAGGCAGCTTCCACAGCAATGGCATCCTGGTCATCCA
GCGGATAGTTAATGATCAGCCCACTGACGCGTTGCGCGAGAAGATTGTGCACCGCCGCTTTACAGGCTTC
GACGCCGCTTCGTTCTACCATCGACACCACCACGCTGGCACCCAGTTGATCGGCGCGAGATTTAATCGCC
GCGACAATTTGCGACGGCGCGTGCAGGGCCAGACTGGAGGTGGCAACGCCAATCAGCAACGACTGTTTGC
CCGCCAGTTGTTGTGCCACGCGGTTGGGAATGTAATTCAGCTCCGCCATCGCCGCTTCCACTTTTTCCCG
CGTTTTCGCAGAAACGTGGCTGGCCTGGTTCACCACGCGGGAAACGGTCTGATAAGAGACACCGGCATAC
TCTGCGACATCGTATAACGTTACTGGTTTCACATTCACCACCCTGAATTGACTCTCTTCCGGGCGCTATC
ATGCCATACCGCGAAAGGTTTTGCGCCATTCGATGGTGTCCGGGATCTCGACGCTCTCCCTTATGCGACT
CCTGCATTAGGAAGCAGCCCAGTAGTAGGTTGAGGCCGTTGAGCACCGCCGCCGCAAGGAATGGTGCATG
CAAGGAGATGGCGCCCAACAGTCCCCCGGCCACGGGGCCTGCCACCATACCCACGCCGAAACAAGCGCTC
ATGAGCCCGAAGTGGCGAGCCCGATCTTCCCCATCGGTGATGTCGGCGATATAGGCGCCAGCAACCGCAC
CTGTGGCGCCGGTGATGCCGGCCACGATGCGTCCGGCGTAGAGGATCGAGATCTCGATCCCGCGAAATTA
ATACGACTCACTATAGGGGAATTGTGAGCGGATAACAATTCCCCTCTAGAAATAATTTTGTTTAACTTTA
AGAAGGAGATATACATATGGGCAGCAGCCATCATCATCATCATCACGGCAGCGGCCTGGTGCCGCGCGGC
AGCGCTAGCATGTCGGACTCAGAAGTCAATCAAGAAGCTAAGCCAGAGGTCAAGCCAGAAGTCAAGCCTG
AGACTCACATCAATTTAAAGGTGTCCGATGGATCTTCAGAGATCTTCTTCAAGATCAAAAAGACCACTCC
TTTAAGAAGGCTGATGGAAGCGTTCGCTAAAAGACAGGGTAAGGAAATGGACTCCTTAAGATTCTTGTAC
GACGGTATTAGAATTCAAGCTGATCAGACCCCTGAAGATTTGGACATGGAGGATAACGATATTATTGAGG
CTCACAGAGAACAGATTGGTGGTAGTATCACAAGTTTGTACAAAAAAGCAGGCTTCGAAAACCTGTATTT
TCAGGGCAGCATGTCAAGGGTTCCAAGTCCTCCACCTCCGGCAGAAATGTCGAGTGGTCCCGTTGCCGAG
AGCTGGTGCTATACACAGATCAAGGTAGTGAAGTTCTCCTACATGTGGACCATCAATAACTTTAGTTTTT
GCCGGGAGGAAATGGGTGAAGTCATAAAAAGTTCAACTTTTTCATCAGGAGCCAATGATAAACTGAAATG
GTGTTTGCGAGTAAACCCGAAAGGGCTAGATAAAGAAAGCAAAGATTACCTGTCGCTTTACCTGTTGTTG
GTCAGCTGTCCAAAGAGTGAAGTTCGGGCAAAGTTCAAGTTCTCCATCCTGAATGCCAAGGGAGAAGAAA
CCAAAGCTATGGAGAGTCAGCGAGCTTATAGGTTCGTGCAAGGCAAAGACTGGGGATTCAAAAAATTCAT
CCGCAGAGATTTTCTCTTGGACGAGGCCAATGGGCTTCTCCCTGATGACAAGCTCACCCTCTTCTGTGAG
GTGAGTGTAGTACAAGACTCTGTCAATATTTCTGGGCAGAATACTATGAACATGGTAAAGGTTCCTGAAT
GCCGGTTGGCAGATGAGTTAGGAGGGCTGTGGGAGAACTCTCGATTCACCGACTGCTGCTTGTGTGTGGC
TGGTCAAGAATTCCAGGCTCACAAGGCTATCTTAGCAGCTCGGTCTCCAGTCTTCAGTGCCATGTTTGAA
CATGAAATGGAGGAGAGCAAAAAGAATCGGGTTGAGATTAACGACGTGGAGCCTGAGGTGTTTAAGGAGA
TGATGTGCTTCATCTACACGGGGAAGGCGCCGAACCTCGACAAGATGGCTGACGACTTGCTGGCAGCTGC
CGATAAGTACGCCCTGGAGCGTCTGAAGGTCATGTGTGAGGACGCCCTCTGCAGTAACCTCTCTGTGGAG
AACGCTGCAGAGATTCTCATCCTGGCTGACCTCCACAGCGCAGATCAGCTGAAGACGCAGGCAGTTGATT
TCATCAACTATCATGCTTCGGATGTCTTGGAGACCTCTGGGTGGAAGTCAATGGTGGTGTCACATCCCCA
CTTAGTGGCAGAAGCATACCGTTCTCTGGCTTCAGCACAGTGCCCTTTCCTGGGGCCCCCACGCAAACGC
CTGAAGCAATCCTAGGACCCAGCTTTCTTGTACAAAGTGGTGATACTGGATCCATGGGTACCCTCGAGGA
TCCGGCTGCTAACAAAGCCCGAAAGGAAGCTGAGTTGGCTGCTGCCACCGCTGAGCAATAACTAGCATAA
CCCCTTGGGGCCTCTAAACGGGTCTTGAGGGGTTTTTTGCTGAAAGGAGGAACTATATCCGGATATCCCG
CAAGAGGCCCGGCAGTACCGGCATAACCAAGCCTATGCCTACAGCATCCAGGGTGACGGTGCCGAGGATG
ACGATGAGCGCATTGTTAGATTTCATACACGGTGCCTGACTGCGTTAGCAATTTAACTGTGATAAACTAC
CGCATTAAAGCTTATCGATGATAAGCTGTCAAACATGAGAATTCTTGAAGACGAAAGGGCCTCGTGATAC
GCCTATTTTTATAGGTTAATGTCATGATAATAATGGTTTCTTAGACGTCAGGTGGCACTTTTCGGGGAAA
TGTGCGCGGAACCCCTATTTGTTTATTTTTCTAAATACATTCAAATATGTATCCGCTCATGAGACAATAA
CCCTGATAAATGCTTCAATAATATTGAAAAAGGAAGAGTATGAGTATTCAACATTTCCGTGTCGCCCTTA
TTCCCTTTTTTGCGGCATTTTGCCTTCCTGTTTTTGCTCACCCAGAAACGCTGGTGAAAGTAAAAGATGC
TGAAGATCAGTTGGGTGCACGAGTGGGTTACATCGAACTGGATCTCAACAGCGGTAAGATCCTTGAGAGT
TTTCGCCCCGAAGAACGTTTTCCAATGATGAGCACTTTTAAAGTTCTGCTATGTGGCGCGGTATTATCCC
GTGTTGACGCCGGGCAAGAGCAACTCGGTCGCCGCATACACTATTCTCAGAATGACTTGGTTGAGTACTC
ACCAGTCACAGAAAAGCATCTTACGGATGGCATGACAGTAAGAGAATTATGCAGTGCTGCCATAACCATG
AGTGATAACACTGCGGCCAACTTACTTCTGACAACGATCGGAGGACCGAAGGAGCTAACCGCTTTTTTGC
ACAACATGGGGGATCATGTAACTCGCCTTGATCGTTGGGAACCGGAGCTGAATGAAGCCATACCAAACGA
CGAGCGTGACACCACGATGCCTGCAGCAATGGCAACAACGTTGCGCAAACTATTAACTGGCGAACTACTT
ACTCTAGCTTCCCGGCAACAATTAATAGACTGGATGGAGGCGGATAAAGTTGCAGGACCACTTCTGCGCT
CGGCCCTTCCGGCTGGCTGGTTTATTGCTGATAAATCTGGAGCCGGTGAGCGTGGGTCTCGCGGTATCAT
TGCAGCACTGGGGCCAGATGGTAAGCCCTCCCGTATCGTAGTTATCTACACGACGGGGAGTCAGGCAACT
ATGGATGAACGAAATAGACAGATCGCTGAGATAGGTGCCTCACTGATTAAGCATTGGTAACTGTCAGACC
AAGTTTACTCATATATACTTTAGATTGATTTAAAACTTCATTTTTAATTTAAAAGGATCTAGGTGAAGAT
CCTTTTTGATAATCTCATGACCAAAATCCCTTAACGTGAGTTTTCGTTCCACTGAGCGTCAGACCCCGTA
GAAAAGATCAAAGGATCTTCTTGAGATCCTTTTTTTCTGCGCGTAATCTGCTGCTTGCAAACAAAAAAAC
CACCGCTACCAGCGGTGGTTTGTTTGCCGGATCAAGAGCTACCAACTCTTTTTCCGAAGGTAACTGGCTT
CAGCAGAGCGCAGATACCAAATACTGTCCTTCTAGTGTAGCCGTAGTTAGGCCACCACTTCAAGAACTCT
GTAGCACCGCCTACATACCTCGCTCTGCTAATCCTGTTACCAGTGGCTGCTGCCAGTGGCGATAAGTCGT
GTCTTACCGGGTTGGACTCAAGACGATAGTTACCGGATAAGGCGCAGCGGTCGGGCTGAACGGGGGGTTC
GTGCACACAGCCCAGCTTGGAGCGAACGACCTACACCGAACTGAGATACCTACAGCGTGAGCTATGAGAA
AGCGCCACGCTTCCCGAAGGGAGAAAGGCGGACAGGTATCCGGTAAGCGGCAGGGTCGGAACAGGAGAGC
GCACGAGGGAGCTTCCAGGGGGAAACGCCTGGTATCTTTATAGTCCTGTCGGGTTTCGCCACCTCTGACT
TGAGCGTCGATTTTTGTGATGCTCGTCAGGGGGGCGGAGCCTATGGAAAAACGCCAGCAACGCGGCCTTT
TTACGGTTCCTGGCCTTTTGCTGGCCTTTTGCTCACATGTTCTTTCCTGCGTTATCCCCTGATTCTGTGG
ATAACCGTATTACCGCCTTTGAGTGAGCTGATACCGCTCGCCGCAGCCGAACGACCGAGCGCAGCGAGTC
AGTGAGCGAGGAAGCGGAAGAGCGCCTGATGCGGTATTTTCTCCTTACGCATCTGTGCGGTATTTCACAC
CGCAATGGTGCACTCTCAGTACAATCTGCTCTGATGCCGCATAGTTAAGCCAGTATACACTCCGCTATCG
CTACGTGACTGGGTCATGGCTGCGCCCCGACACCCGCCAACACCCGCTGACGCGCCCTGACGGGCTTGTC
TGCTCCCGGCATCCGCTTACAGACAAGCTGTGACCGTCTCCGGGAGCTGCATGTGTCAGAGGTTTTCACC
GTCATCACCGAAACGCGCGAGGCAGCTGCGGTAAAGCTCATCAGCGTGGTCGTGAAGCGATTCACAGATG
TCTGCCTGTTCATCCGCGTCCAGCTCGTTGAGTTTCTCCAGAAGCGTTAATGTCTGGCTTCTGATAAAGC
GGGCCATGTTAAGGGCGGTTTTTTCCTGTTTGGTCACTGATGCCTCCGTGTAAGGGGGATTTCTGTTCAT
GGGGGTAATGATACCGATGAAACGAGAGAGGATGCTCACGATACGGGTTACTGATGATGAACATGCCCGG
TTACTGGAACGTTGTGAGGGTAAACAACTGGCGGTATGGATGCGGCGGGACCAGAGAAAAATCACTCAGG
GTCAATGCCAGCGCTTCGTTAATACAGATGTAGGTGTTCCACAGGGTAGCCAGCAGCATCCTGCGATGCA
GATCCGGAACATAATGGTGCAGGGCGCTGACTTCCGCGTTTCCAGACTTTACGAAACACGGAAACCGAAG
ACCATTCATGTTGTTGCTCAGGTCGCAGACGTTTTGCAGCAGCAGTCGCTTCACGTTCGCTCGCGTATCG
GTGATTCATTCTGCTAACCAGTAAGGCAACCCCGCCAGCCTAGCCGGGTCCTCAACGACAGGAGCACGAT
CATGCGCACCCGTGGCCAGGACCCAACGCTGCCCGAGATGCGCCGCGTGCGGCTGCTGGAGATGGCGGAC
GCGATGGATATGTTCTGCCAAGGGTTGGTTTGCGCATTCACAGTTCTCCGCAAGAATTGATTGGCTCCAA
TTCTTGGAGTGGTGAATCCGTTAGCGAGGTGCCGCCGGCTTCCATTCAGGTCGAGGTGGCCCGGCTCCAT
GCACCGCGACGCAACGCGGGGAGGCAGACAAGGTATAGGGCGGCGCCTACAATCCATGCCAACCCGTTCC
ATGTGCTCGCCGAGGCGGCATAAATCGCCGTGACGATCAGCGGTCCAATGATCGAAGTTAGGCTGGTAAG
AGCCGCGAGCGATCCTTGAAGCTGTCCCTGATGGTCGTCATCTACCTGCCTGGACAGCATGGCCTGCAAC
GCGGGCATCCCGATGCCGCCGGAAGCGAGAAGAATCATAATGGGGAAGGCCATCCAGCCTCGCGTCGCGA
ACGCCAGCAAGACGTAGCCCAGCGCGTCGGCCGCCATGCCGGCGATAATGGCCTGCTTCTCGCCGAAACG
TTTGGTGGCGGGACCAGTGACGAAGGCTTGAGCGAGGGCGTGCAAGATTCCGAATACCGCAAGCGACAGG
CCGATCATCGTCGCGCTCCAGCGAAAGCGGTCCTCGCCGAAAATGACCCAGAGCGCTGCCGGCACCTGTC
CTACGAGTTGCATGATAAAGAAGACAGTCATAAGTGCGGCGACGATAGTCATGCCCCGCGCCCACCGGAA
GGAGCTGACTGGGTTGAAGGCTCTCAAGGGCATCGGTCGAGATCCCGGTGCCTAATGAGTGAGCTAACTT
ACATTAATTGCGTTGCGCTCACTGCCCGCTTTCCAGTCGGGAAACTGTCGTGCCAGCTGCATTAATGAAT
CGGCCAACGCGCGGGGAGAGGCGGTTTGCGTATTGGGCGCCAGGGTGGTTTTTCTTTTCACCAGTGAGAC
GGGCAACAGCTGATTGCCCTTCACCGCCTGGCCCTGAGAGAGTTGCAGCAAGCGGTCCACGCTGGTTTGC
CCCAGCAGGCGAAAATCCTGTTTGATGGTGGTTAACGGCGGGATATAACATGAGCTGTCTTCGGTATCGT
CGTATCCCACTACCGAGATATCCGCACCAACGCGCAGCCCGGACTCGGTAATGGCGCGCATTGCGCCCAG
CGCCATCTGATCGTTGGCAACCAGCATCGCAGTGGGAACGATGCCCTCATTCAGCATTTGCATGGTTTGT
TGAAAACCGGACATGGCACTCCAGTCGCCTTCCCGTTCCGCTATCGGCTGAATTTGATTGCGAGTGAGAT
ATTTATGCCAGCCAGCCA
